>Addgene plasmid #24601 | pLPC-scribP305L | addgene partial sequence | sequence record 30592 | 24601 with hScrib-F 5'-TCAGCTGAAGCAGCTATCCA
CGAGGTGACTGAGGCCATCGGGGACTGTGAGAACCTCTCTGAGCTGATCCTCACGGAGAACCTGCTGATG
GCCCTGCTCCGCTCCCTGGGAAAGCTGACTAAGCTGACCAACCTCAACGTGGACCGGAACCACCTCGAGG
CGCTGCCGCCCGAGATCGGGGGCTGTGTGGCACTCAGCGTCCTCTCCTTGAGGGACAACCGCCTGGCCGT
CCTGCCACCAGAGCTGGCCCACACGACAGAGCTGCACGTGCTGGACGTGGCGGGGAACCGCCTGCAGAGT
CTGCCGTTCGCGCTCACCCACCTCAATCTCAAGGCCCTGTGGCTGGCAGAGAACCAGGCGCAGCCCATGC
TCCGGTTCCAGACGGAGGATGATGCCCGGACCGGCGAGAAGGTGCTCACCTGCTACTTGCTGCCCCAGCA
GCCCCCACTCAGCCTCGAGGATGCTGGGCAGCAGGGGAGCCTCTCGGAGACCTGGAGCGATGCCCCGCCG
AGCCGCGTCAGCGTCATCCAGTTCCTGGAGGCCCCCATAGGTGATGAGGACGCTGAGGAAGCTGCAGCTG
AGAAGCGGGGCCTACAGCGCCGGGCCACACCTCACCCCAGCGAGCTCAAGGTGATGAAGAGGAGCATCGA
GGGGCGGCGGAGCGAGGCCTGCCCTTGCCAGCCAGACTCTGGGTCGCCCTTGCCTGCAGAGGAGGAGAAG
CGGCTGAGTGCCGAGTCTGGCCTGAGTGAAGACTCTCGCCCATCTGCCAGCACAGTCTCTGAGGCTGAGC
CCGAGGGCCCGT
