>Addgene plasmid #24601 | pLPC-scribP305L | addgene partial sequence | sequence record 30593 | 24601 with CMV-F
GAGCTGGTTTAGTGACCGTCAGATCCGCTAGCGCTACCGGACTCAGATCTCGAGCTCAAGCTTGCACCAT
GCTCAAGTGCATCCCGCTGTGGCGCTGCAACCGGCACGTGGAGTCGGTGGACAAGCGGCACTGTTCGCTG
CAGGCCGTGCCGGAGGAGATCTACCGCTACAGCCGCAGCCTGGAGGAGCTGCTGCTCGACGCCAACCAGC
TGCGCGAGCTGCCCAAGCCTTTTTTCCGGCTGCTGAACTTGCGCAAGCTGGGCCTGAGCGACAACGAGAT
CCAGCGGTTGCCTCCCGAGGTGGCCAACTTCATGCAGCTGGTGGAGCTGGACGTGTCCCGGAACGATATC
CCTGAGATCCCGGAGAGCATCAAGTTCTGCAAGGCTCTGGAGATCGCGGACTTCAGCGGGAACCCCCTCT
CCAGGCTCCCTGATGGCTTCACTCAGCTGCGCAGCCTGGCTCACCTGGCCCTGAATGATGTGTCTCTGC
