>Addgene plasmid #24601 | pLPC-scribP305L | addgene partial sequence | sequence record 170462 | Addgene Partial NGS Result
GTGATGCGGTTTTGGCAGTACATCAATGGGCGTGGATAGCGGTTTGACTCACGGGGATTTCCAAGTCTCC
ACCCCATTGACGTCAATGGGAGTTTGTTTTGGCACCAAAATCAACGGGACTTTCCAAAATGTCGTAACAA
CTCCGCCCCATTGACGCAAATGGGCGGTAGGCGTGTACGGTGGGAGGTCTATATAAGCAGAGCTGGTTTA
GTGAACCGTCAGATCCGCTAGCGCTACCGGACTCAGATCTCGAGCTCAAGCTTGCACCATGCTCAAGTGC
ATCCCGCTGTGGCGCTGCAACCGGCACGTGGAGTCGGTGGACAAGCGGCACTGTTCGCTGCAGGCCGTGC
CGGAGGAGATCTACCGCTACAGCCGCAGCCTGGAGGAGCTGCTGCTCGACGCCAACCAGCTGCGCGAGCT
GCCCAAGCCTTTTTTCCGGCTGCTGAACTTGCGCAAGCTGGGCCTGAGCGACAACGAGATCCAGCGGTTG
CCTCCCGAGGTGGCCAACTTCATGCAGCTGGTGGAGCTGGACGTGTCCCGGAACGATATCCCTGAGATCC
CGGAGAGCATCAAGTTCTGCAAGGCTCTGGAGATCGCGGACTTCAGCGGGAACCCCCTCTCCAGGCTCCC
TGATGGCTTCACTCAGCTGCGCAGCCTGGCTCACCTGGCCCTGAATGATGTGTCTCTGCAGGCACTGCCC
GGGGACGTGGGCAACCTCGCCAACCTGGTGACCCTGGAGCTCCGGGAGAACCTGCTCAAGTCCCTGCCAG
CGTCCCTGTCATTTCTGGTCAAGCTGGAACAGCTGGATCTGGGAGGCAACGATCTGGAAGTGCTGCCAGA
CACTCTGGGGGCTCTGCCCAATCTTCGGGAGCTGTGGCTTGACCGGAACCAGCTGTCAGCACTGCCCCCG
GAGCTCGGGAACCTGCGGCGCCTGGTGTGCCTGGACGTGTCGGAAAACCGGCTGGAGGAGCTGCCTGCTG
AGCTCGGCGGGCTGGTGCTGCTCACTGACCTGCTGCTGTCCCAGAACCTGCTGCGGAGGCTGCCCGACGG
CATCGGTCAGCTGAAGCAGCTATCCATCCTAAAGGTAGACCAGAATCGGCTGTGCGAGGTGACTGAGGCC
ATCGGGGACTGTGAGAACCTCTCTGAGCTGATCCTCACGGAGAACCTGCTGATGGCCCTGCTCCGCTCCC
TGGGAAAGCTGACTAAGCTGACCAACCTCAACGTGGACCGGAACCACCTCGAGGCGCTGCCGCCCGAGAT
CGGGGGCTGTGTGGCACTCAGCGTCCTCTCCTTGAGGGACAACCGCCTGGCCGTCCTGCCACCAGAGCTG
GCCCACACGACAGAGCTGCACGTGCTGGACGTGGCGGGGAACCGCCTGCAGAGTCTGCCGTTCGCGCTCA
CCCACCTCAATCTCAAGGCCCTGTGGCTGGCAGAGAACCAGGCGCAGCCCATGCTCCGGTTCCAGACGGA
GGATGATGCCCGGACCGGCGAGAAGGTGCTCACCTGCTACTTGCTGCCCCAGCAGCCCCCACTCAGCCTC
GAGGATGCTGGGCAGCAGGGGAGCCTCTCGGAGACCTGGAGCGATGCCCCGCCGAGCCGCGTCAGCGTCA
TCCAGTTCCTGGAGGCCCCCATAGGTGATGAGGACGCTGAGGAAGCTGCAGCTGAGAAGCGGGGCCTACA
GCGCCGGGCCACACCTCACCCCAGCGAGCTCAAGGTGATGAAGAGGAGCATCGAGGGGCGGCGGAGCGAG
GCCTGCCCTTGCCAGCCAGACTCTGGGTCGCCCTTGCCTGCAGAGGAGGAGAAGCGGCTGAGTGCCGAGT
CTGGCCTGAGTGAAGACTCTCGCCCATCTGCCAGCACAGTCTCTGAGGCTGAGCCCGAGGGCCCGTCGGC
TGAGGCACAGGGTGGGAGCCAGCAGGAAGCCACGACTGCTGGCGGGGAGGAAGACGCCGAAGAGGACTAC
CAGGAGCCCACGGTGCATTTCGCAGAGGACGCACTGCTGCCCGGGGATGACAGGGAGATCGAGGAGGGGC
AGCCTGAGGCCCCCTGGACCCTGCCAGGCGGGAGGCAGCGGCTCATCCGCAAGGACACACCTCACTACAA
AAAGCACTTCAAGATCTCCAAGCTGCCCCAGCCCGAGGCCGTTGTGGCTCTGCTGCAGGGCATGCAGCCT
GATGGGGAGGGCCCTGTGGCTCCCGGGGGCTGGCACAATGGCCCCCACGCACCCTGGGCTCCTCGGGCCC
AGAAGGAGGAGGAGGAGGAGGAAGAGGGTAGTCCTCAGGAGGAGGAGGAAGAGGAGGAGGAGGAAAACAG
GGCTGAAGAGGAAGAGGCCAGCACTGAGGAGGAGGACAAGGAGGGGGCCGTGGTTTCTGCGCCCTCTGTC
AAGGGAGTGTCGTTTGACCAGGCCAATAACCTGCTGATAGAGCCTGCTCGCATTGAGGAGGAAGAGCTGA
CCCTCACCATCCTGCGGCAGACTGGGGGCCTGGGCATCAGCATTGCGGGCGGCAAGGGCTCCACACCCTA
TAAGGGGGACGACGAGGGCATATTCATCTCTCGGGTGTCCGAGGAAGGCCCTGCGGCCCGGGCTGGAGTC
CGTGTGGGTGACAAGCTCCTGGAGGTGAATGGTGTGGCTCTGCAGGGCGCCGAGCACCACGAGGCCGTGG
AGGCGCTCCGGGGGGCCGGCACTGCCGTGCAGATGCGAGTGTGGCGGGAGCGCATGGTGGAGCCTGAGAA
CGCGGTCACCATCACGCCGCTGCGGCCCGAGGATGATTACAGCCCCCGAGAGCGGCGGGGAGGGGGGCTG
CGCCTGCCCCTGCTCCCGCCTGAGAGCCCCGGGCCCCTCCGTCAGCGCCACGTGGCCTGCCTGGCACGCA
GCGAGAGGGGGCTGGGCTTCAGCATTGCTGGTGGGAAAGGCTCCACACCCTACAGGGCTGGTGATGCGGG
CATCTTCGTCTCCCGCATTGCCGAGGGCGGTGCTGCTCACCGCGCGGGCACACTGCAGGTTGGCGACCGC
GTCCTCTCTATTAATGGAGTGGACGTGACTGAGGCCAGGCATGACCACGCCGTCTCCCTGCTGACCGCTG
CCTCCCCCACCATCGCCCTGCTGTTGGAGCGGGAGGCTGGGGGCCCTCTTCCTCCCAGCCCTCTGCCACA
TTCCTCACCCCCCACCGCTGCTGTTGCCACCACCAGCATAACCACTGCCACCCCCGGGGTGCCTGGGTTG
CCGAGCCTGGCCCCCAGCCTGCTGGCTGCCGCGTTGGAAGGGCCATACCCAGTGGAGGAGATCCGTCTGC
CAAGAGCTGGGGGCCCTCTGGGGCTTAGTATTGTCGGAGGCTCCGACCATTCCAGCCACCCGTTTGGTGT
CCAGGAGCCTGGTGTGTTCATCTCCAAGGTGCTCCCGCGGGGCCTGGCCGCTCGCAGCGGCCTGCGGGTT
GGGGACCGCATCCTGGCAGTGAACGGGCAAGACGTGCGGGATGCCACGCACCAAGAAGCAGTCAGTGCCC
TGCTCCGGCCCTGCCTGGAGCTGTCGCTGCTGGTGCGGAGGGACCCGGCACCCCCGGGCCTACGGGAACT
GTGCATCCAGAAGGCACCTGGGGAGAGGCTGGGCATCAGCATCCGCGGGGGTGCCAGGGGCCACGCTGGC
AACCCCCGCGACCCCACAGACGAGGGCATCTTCATCTCCAAGGTGAGCCCCACGGGGGCAGCCGGGCGCG
ACGGTCGGCTGCGTGTGGGTTTGCGGCTGTTGGAGGTGAACCAGCAGAGCCTGCTGGGCCTGACGCACGG
CGAGGCGGTGCAGCTGCTCCGCAGTGTGGGCGACACCCTCACCGTGCTGGTCTGTGACGGCTTCGAGGCC
AGCACCGACGCAGCCCTGGAGGTGTCCCCAGGTGTCATTGCCAACCCCTTTGCGGCAGGCATCGGCCACC
GGAACAGCCTGGAGAGCATCTCTTCCATCGACCGGGAGCTGAGCCCTGAGGGCCCAGGCAAGGAGAAGGA
GCTGCCTGGACAGACCCTGCACTGGGGGCCCGAGGCCACAGAAGCCGCAGGTCGGGGTCTGCAGCCCCTG
AAGCTGGACTACCGCGCCCTGGCCGCCGTGCCCAGCGCTGGCAGCGTGCAGAGGGTACCGTCTGGAGCAG
CTGGAGGGAAGATGGCTGAATCTCCCTGCTCCCCTAGTGGCCAGCAGCCGCCCTCCCCGCCTTCTCCGGA
TGAGCTGCCCGCCAATGTGAAGCAGGCCTACAGGGCCTTCGCGGCCGTGCCCACTTCTCACCCGCCTGAG
GATGCCCCTGCCCAGCCCCCCACGCCTGGGCCTGCAGCCTCCCCGGAGCAGCTGTCCTTCCGGGAGCGGC
AGAAGTACTTTGAGCTGGAGGTGCGCGTGCCCCAGGCCGAGGGCCCCCCTAAGCGCGTGTCCCTGGTGGG
TGCTGACGACCTGCGGAAGATGCAGGAGGAGGAAGCCAGAAAACTACAGCAGAAGAGAGCGCAGATGCTG
CGGGAGGCGGCAGAGGCTGGGGCCGAAGCGAGGCTCGCCCTGGACGGGGAGACGCTGGGCGAGGAGGAAC
AGGAGGATGAGCAGCCACCCTGGGCCAGCCCGAGCCCCACCTCAAGGCAGAGCCCGGCGTCCCCCCCGCC
CCTGGGAGGTGGCGCCCCGGTGCGGACGGCCAAAGCTGAACGGCGCCACCAGGAGCGGCTGCGCGTGCAG
AGTCCGGAGCCACCGGCACCCGAGCGTGCCCTGTCCCCTGCCGAGCTCCGGGCCCTGGAGGCCGAGAAGC
GTGCGCTGTGGAGGGCAGCCAGGATGAAGTCATTGGAACAGGACGCTCTCCGAGCACAGATGGTCCTCAG
CAGGTCCCAGGAAGGCCGGGGCACGCGGGGGCCCCTGGAGCGACTGGCCGAGGCCCCTTCCCCTGCGCCC
ACCCCGTCGCCCACCCCTGTGGAAGACCTTGGCCCCCAGACCAGCACCTCCCCGGGACGCCTGTCACCGG
ACTTTGCTGAGGAGTTGAGGTCCCTGGAACCATCTCCCAGCCCTGGCCCGCAGGAGGAGGATGGAGAAGT
GGCTCTGGTGCTTCTGGGCAGGCCCTCACCCGGCGCTGTGGGCCCTGAAGATGTGGCACTGTGCAGCAGC
CGCCGCCCCGTAAGGCCTGGGCGCCGTGGCCTGGGCCCTGTGCCCTCCTAGAGGAGCAGGCACCTCCCCC
AGACTTGGGGTGGGGGCCCTGCCAGCTCCAGCACCACCCTTGCCCCAAGTCTTTTAACCTGGGTGTTAGC
ATTTTAAAGAGACCCCACAGGAGTTCTGGCCTGTGACTAACTAACTGCCCCACCCCAGCCGAGACCTCGG
CGAGACTGTAACTAGTGATGTTTGTACAACCAAAGACTCTATTTTGTGGTTTAAGGAGAATAAAGTTGAC
TACACATCGATAAAATAAAAGATTTTATTTAGTCTCCAGAAAAAGGGGGGAATGAAAGACCCCACCTGTA
GGTTTGGCAAGCTAGCTTAAGTAACGCCATTTTGCAAGGCATGGAAAAATACATAACTGAGAATAGAGAA
GTTCAGATCAAGGTCAGGAACAGATGGAACAGCTGAATATGGGCCAAACAGGATATCTGTGGTAAGCAGT
TCCTGCCCCGGCTCAGGGCCAAGAACAGATGGAACAGCTGAATATGGGCCAAACAGGATATCTGTGGTAA
GCAGTTCCTGCCCCGGCTCAGGGCCAAGAACAGATGGTCCCCAGATGCGGTCCAGCCCTCAGCAGTTTCT
AGAGAACCATCAGATGTTTCCAGGGTGCCCCAAGGACCTGAAATGACCCTGTGCCTTATTTGAACTAACC
AATCAGTTCGCTTCTCGCTTCTGTTCGCGCGCTTCTGCTCCCCGAGCTCAATAAAAGAGCCCACAACCCC
TCACTCGGGGCGCCAGTCCTCCGATTGACTGAGTCGCCCGGGTACCCGTGTATCCAATAAACCCTCTTGC
AGTTGCATCCGACTTGTGGTCTCGCTGTTCCTTGGGAGGGTCTCCTCTGAGTGATTGACTACCCGTCAGC
GGGGGTCTTTCATTTGGGGGCTCGTCCGGGATCGGGAGACCCCTGCCCAGGGACCACCGACCCACCACCG
GGAGGTAAGCTGGCTGCCTCGCGCGTTTCGGTGATGACGGTGAAAACCTCTGACACATGCAGCTCCCGGA
GACGGTCACAGCTTGTCTGTAAGCGGATGCCGGGAGCAGACAAGCCCGTCAGGGCGCGTCAGCGGGTGTT
GGCGGGTGTCGGGGCGCAGCCATGACCCAGTCACGTAGCGATAGCGGAGTGTACTGATAACTTCGTATAA
TGTATGCTATACGAAGTTATTAGGTCTGAAGAGGAGTTTACGTCCAGCCAAGCTAGGGCCGCGATCCGGA
ACCCTTAATATAACTTCGTATAATGTATGCTATACGAAGTTATCAGTACTGGCTTAACTATGCGGCATCA
GAGCAGATTGTACTGAGAGTGCACCATATGCGGTGTGAAATACCGCACAGATGCGTAAGGAGAAAATACC
GCATCAGGCGCTCTTCCGCTTCCTCGCTCACTGACTCGCTGCGCTCGGTCGTTCGGCTGCGGCGAGCGGT
ATCAGCTCACTCAAAGGCGGTAATACGGTTATCCACAGAATCAGGGGATAACGCAGGAAAGAACATGTGA
GCAAAAGGCCAGCAAAAGGCCAGGAACCGTAAAAAGGCCGCGTTGCTGGCGTTTTTCCATAGGCTCCGCC
CCCCTGACGAGCATCACAAAAATCGACGCTCAAGTCAGAGGTGGCGAAACCCGACAGGACTATAAAGATA
CCAGGCGTTTCCCCCTGGAAGCTCCCTCGTGCGCTCTCCTGTTCCGACCCTGCCGCTTACCGGATACCTG
TCCGCCTTTCTCCCTTCGGGAAGCGTGGCGCTTTCTCATAGCTCACGCTGTAGGTATCTCAGTTCGGTGT
AGGTCGTTCGCTCCAAGCTGGGCTGTGTGCACGAACCCCCCGTTCAGCCCGACCGCTGCGCCTTATCCGG
TAACTATCGTCTTGAGTCCAACCCGGTAAGACACGACTTATCGCCACTGGCAGCAGCCACTGGTAACAGG
ATTAGCAGAGCGAGGTATGTAGGCGGTGCTACAGAGTTCTTGAAGTGGTGGCCTAACTACGGCTACACTA
GAAGGACAGTATTTGGTATCTGCGCTCTGCTGAAGCCAGTTACCTTCGGAAAAAGAGTTGGTAGCTCTTG
ATCCGGCAAACAAACCACCGCTGGTAGCGGTGGTTTTTTTGTTTGCAAGCAGCAGATTACGCGCAGAAAA
AAAGGATCTCAAGAAGATCCTTTGATCTTTTCTACGGGGTCTGACGCTCAGTGGAACGAAAACTCACGTT
AAGGGATTTTGGTCATGAGATTATCAAAAAGGATCTTCACCTAGATCCTTTTAAATTAAAAATGAAGTTT
TAAATCAATCTAAAGTATATATGAGTAAACTTGGTCTGACAGTTACCAATGCTTAATCAGTGAGGCACCT
ATCTCAGCGATCTGTCTATTTCGTTCATCCATAGTTGCCTGACTCCCCGTCGTGTAGATAACTACGATAC
GGGAGGGCTTACCATCTGGCCCCAGTGCTGCAATGATACCGCGAGACCCACGCTCACCGGCTCCAGATTT
ATCAGCAATAAACCAGCCAGCCGGAAGGGCCGAGCGCAGAAGTGGTCCTGCAACTTTATCCGCCTCCATC
CAGTCTATTAATTGTTGCCGGGAAGCTAGAGTAAGTAGTTCGCCAGTTAATAGTTTGCGCAACGTTGTTG
CCATTGCTGCAGGCATCGTGGTGTCACGCTCGTCGTTTGGTATGGCTTCATTCAGCTCCGGTTCCCAACG
ATCAAGGCGAGTTACATGATCCCCCATGTTGTGCAAAAAAGCGGTTAGCTCCTTCGGTCCTCCGATCGTT
GTCAGAAGTAAGTTGGCCGCAGTGTTATCACTCATGGTTATGGCAGCACTGCATAATTCTCTTACTGTCA
TGCCATCCGTAAGATGCTTTTCTGTGACTGGTGAGTACTCAACCAAGTCATTCTGAGAATAGTGTATGCG
GCGACCGAGTTGCTCTTGCCCGGCGTCAACACGGGATAATACCGCGCCACATAGCAGAACTTTAAAAGTG
CTCATCATTGGAAAACGTTCTTCGGGGCGAAAACTCTCAAGGATCTTACCGCTGTTGAGATCCAGTTCGA
TGTAACCCACTCGTGCACCCAACTGATCTTCAGCATCTTTTACTTTCACCAGCGTTTCTGGGTGAGCAAA
AACAGGAAGGCAAAATGCCGCAAAAAAGGGAATAAGGGCGACACGGAAATGTTGAATACTCATACTCTTC
CTTTTTCAATATTATTGAAGCATTTATCAGGGTTATTGTCTCATGAGCGGATACATATTTGAATGTATTT
AGAAAAATAAACAAATAGGGGTTCCGCGCACATTTCCCCGAAAAGTGCCACCTGACGTCTAAGAAACCAT
TATTATCATGACATTAACCTATAAAAATAGGCGTATCACGAGGCCCTTTCGTCTTCAAGAATTGCTAGCA
ATTGCTAGCAATTGCTAGCAATTCATACCAGATCACCGAAAACTGTCCTCCAAATGTGTCCCCCTCACAC
TCCCAAATTCGCGGGCTTCTGCCTCTTAGACCACTCTACCCTATTCCCCACACTCACCGGAGCCAAAGCC
GCGGCCCTTCCGTTTCTTTGCTTTTGAAAGACCCCACCCGTAGGTGGCAAGCTAGCTTAAGTAACGCCAC
TTTGCAAGGCATGGAAAAATACATAACTGAGAATAGAAAAGTTCAGATCAAGGTCAGGAACAAAGAAACA
GCTGAATACCAAACAGGATATCTGTGGTAAGCGGTTCCTGCCCCGGCTCAGGGCCAAGAACAGATGAGAC
AGCTGAGTGATGGGCCAAACAGGATATCTGTGGTAAGCAGTTCCTGCCCCGGCTCGGGGCCAAGAACAGA
TGGTCCCCAGATGCGGTCCAGCCCTCAGCAGTTTCTAGTGAATCATCAGATGTTTCCAGGGTGCCCCAAG
GACCTGAAAATGACCCTGTACCTTATTTGAACTAACCAATCAGTTCGCTTCTCGCTTCTGTTCGCGCGCT
TCCGCTCTCCGAGCTCAATAAAAGAGCCCACAACCCCTCACTCGGCGCGCCAGTCTTCCGATAGACTGCG
TCGCCCGGGTACCCGTATTCCCAATAAAGCCTCTTGCTGTTTGCATCCGAATCGTGGTCTCGCTGTTCCT
TGGGAGGGTCTCCTCTGAGTGATTGACTACCCACGACGGGGGTCTTTCATTTGGGGGCTCGTCCGGGATT
TGGAGACCCCTGCCCAGGGACCACCGACCCACCACCGGGAGGTAAGCTGGCCAGCAACTTATCTGTGTCT
GTCCGATTGTCTAGTGTCTATGTTTGATGTTATGCGCCTGCGTCTGTACTAGTTAGCTAACTAGCTCTGT
ATCTGGCGGACCCGTGGTGGAACTGACGAGTTCTGAACACCCGGCCGCAACCCTGGGAGACGTCCCAGGG
ACTTTGGGGGCCGTTTTTGTGGCCCGACCTGAGGAAGGGAGTCGATGTGGAATCCGACCCCGTCAGGATA
TGTGGTTCTGGTAGGAGACGAGAACCTAAAACAGTTCCCGCCTCCGTCTGAATTTTTGCTTTCGGTTTGG
AACCGAAGCCGCGCGTCTTGTCTGCTGCAGCGCTGCAGCATCGTTCTGTGTTGTCTCTGTCTGACTGTGT
TTCTGTATTTGTCTGAAAATTAGGGCCAGACTGTTACCACTCCCTTAAGTTTGACCTTAGGTCACTGGAA
AGATGTCGAGCGGATCGCTCACAACCAGTCGGTAGATGTCAAGAAGAGACGTTGGGTTACCTTCTGCTCT
GCAGAATGGCCAACCTTTAACGTCGGATGGCCGCGAGACGGCACCTTTAACCGAGACCTCATCACCCAGG
TTAAGATCAAGGTCTTTTCACCTGGCCCGCATGGACACCCAGACCAGGTCCCCTACATCGTGACCTGGGA
AGCCTTGGCTTTTGACCCCCCTCCCTGGGTCAAGCCCTTTGTACACCCTAAGCCTCCGCCTCCTCTTCCT
CCATCCGCCCCGTCTCTCCCCCTTGAACCTCCTCGTTCGACCCCGCCTCGATCCTCCCTTTATCCAGCCC
TCACTCCTTCTCTAGGCGCCGGAATGATCCCCCGGGCTGCAGGTCGGCCGCCACGACCGGTGCCGCCACC
ATCCCCTGACCCACGCCCCTGACCCCTCACAAGGAGACGACCTTCCATGACCGAGTACAAGCCCACGGTG
CGCCTCGCCACCCGCGACGACGTCCCCCGGGCCGTACGCACCCTCGCCGCCGCGTTCGCCGACTACCCCG
CCACGCGCCACACCGTCGACCCGGACCGCCACATCGAGCGGGTCACCGAGCTGCAAGAACTCTTCCTCAC
GCGCGTCGGGCTCGACATCGGCAAGGTGTGGGTCGCGGACGACGGCGCCGCGGTGGCGGTCTGGACCACG
CCGGAGAGCGTCGAAGCGGGGGCGGTGTTCGCCGAGATCGGCCCGCGCATGGCCGAGTTGAGCGGTTCCC
GGCTGGCCGCGCAGCAACAGATGGAAGGCCTCCTGGCGCCGCACCGGCCCAAGGAGCCCGCGTGGTTCCT
GGCCACCGTCGGCGTCTCGCCCGACCACCAGGGCAAGGGTCTGGGCAGCGCCGTCGTGCTCCCCGGAGTG
GAGGCGGCCGAGCGCGCCGGGGTGCCCGCCTTCCTGGAGACCTCCGCGCCCCGCAACCTCCCCTTCTACG
AGCGGCTCGGCTTCACCGTCACCGCCGACGTCGAGGTGCCCGAAGGACCGCGCACCTGGTGCATGACCCG
CAAGCCCGGTGCCTGACGCCCGCCCCACGACCCGCAGCGCCCGACCGAAAGGAGCGCACGACCCCATGGC
TCCGACCGAAGCCACCCGGGGCGGCCCCGCCGACCCCGCACCCGCCCCCGAGGCCCACCGACTCTAGTAA
TAGTAATCAATTACGGGGTCATTAGTTCATAGCCCATATATGGAGTTCCGCGTTACATAACTTACGGTAA
ATGGCCCGCCTGGCTGACCGCCCAACGACCCCCGCCCATTGACGTCAATAATGACGTATGTTCCCATAGT
AACGCCAATAGGGACTTTCCATTGACGTCAATGGGTGGAGTATTTACGGTAAACTGCCCACTTGGCAGTA
CATCAAGTGTATCATATGCCAAGTACGCCCCCTATTGACGTCAATGACGGTAAATGGCCCGCCTGGCATT
ATGCCCAGTACATGACCTTATGGGACTTTCCTACTTGGCAGTACATCTACGTATTAGTCATCGCTATTAC
CATG
