[The description below was written by a language model from this plasmid's Addgene catalogue record.]
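Description:
pLPC-scribP305L is a retroviral mammalian expression plasmid built on the pLPC backbone and carrying the human Scribble gene (SCRIB) with a P305L point mutation. It is propagated in E. coli under ampicillin selection, and transduced or transfected mammalian cells can be selected with puromycin. The copy number is listed as unknown. No feature table accompanies the entry, so the origin of replication, LTRs, packaging signal and other backbone elements are not individually documented here. As a retroviral vector it would be expected to contain LTRs flanking the expression cassette and a packaging signal, which allow the transcript to be packaged into viral particles in a packaging cell line and stably integrated into target cells.

The Scribble coding sequence was inserted by restriction cloning between HindIII at the 5′ end and NotI at the 3′ end, and both sites were preserved. The promoter driving the insert is not explicitly stated. The recommended 5′ sequencing primer is a CMV forward primer, which suggests that a CMV promoter lies immediately upstream of the cloning site. No epitope tags or reporter fusions are recorded.

Scribble is a cell polarity regulator, and the associated publication concerns how its deregulation promotes mammary tumorigenesis and what role cell polarity plays in carcinoma. The record does not describe the functional consequence of the P305L substitution. In that context, the construct is suited to stable expression of this mutant form in mammalian cells, for example for comparison with wild-type Scribble in studies of polarity and transformation.
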