Addgene plasmid #24601: pLPC-scribP305L
Depositing lab: Senthil Muthuswamy. Depositing organization: Cold Spring Harbor Laboratory. Publication: Deregulation of scribble promotes mammary tumorigenesis and reveals a role for cell polarity in carcinoma. Zhan L, Rosenberg A, Bergami KC, Yu M, Xuan Z, Jaffe AB, Allred C, Muthuswamy SK. Cell. 2008 Nov 28. 135(5):865-78. 10.1016/j.cell.2008.09.045 PubMed 19041750.
Backbone
  Vector backbone: pLPC
  Vector type: Mammalian Expression, Retroviral
  Selectable markers: Puromycin
Growth in bacteria
  Bacterial resistance: Ampicillin, 100 μg/mL
  Growth temperature: 37°C
  Growth strain: DH5alpha
  Copy number: Unknown
Gene/Insert
  Gene/Insert name: Scribble
  Species: H. sapiens (human)
  Mutation: P305L
  Entrez Gene: SCRIB (a.k.a. CRIB1, SCRB1, SCRIB1, Vartul, oSCRIB)
  Cloning method: Restriction Enzyme; 5′ cloning site Hind III (not destroyed); 3′ cloning site Not I (not destroyed)
  Sequencing primers: 5′ CMV-F
Terms and licenses: Academic/Nonprofit Terms; Industry Terms: Not Available to Industry
How to cite: pLPC-scribP305L was a gift from Senthil Muthuswamy (Addgene plasmid # 24601 ; http://n2t.net/addgene:24601 ; RRID:Addgene_24601)
